Addgene plasmid #216497: pcDNA3 Ras-LOCKR-S R89L (negative control)
Purpose: FRET-based reporter for Ras activity, untargeted, negative control
Depositing lab: David Baker. Publication: Computationally designed sensors detect endogenous Ras activity and signaling effectors at subcellular resolution. Zhang JZ, Nguyen WH, Greenwood N, Rose JC, Ong SE, Maly DJ, Baker D. Nat Biotechnol. 2024 Jan 25. doi: 10.1038/s41587-023-02107-w. PubMed 38273065.
Backbone
  Vector backbone: pcDNA3
  Backbone manufacturer: Genscript
  Vector type: Mammalian Expression
Growth in bacteria
  Bacterial resistance: Ampicillin, 100 μg/mL
  Growth temperature: 37°C
  Growth strain: DH5alpha
  Copy number: Unknown
Gene/Insert
  Gene/Insert name: Ras-LOCKR-S R89L negative control
  Species: H. sapiens (human)
  Insert size (bp): 3213
Resource information
  A portion of this plasmid was derived from a plasmid made by: Genscript
Terms and licenses: Academic/Nonprofit Terms; Industry Terms: Not Available to Industry
How to cite: pcDNA3 Ras-LOCKR-S R89L (negative control) was a gift from David Baker (Addgene plasmid # 216497 ; http://n2t.net/addgene:216497 ; RRID:Addgene_216497)
