[The description below was written by a language model from this plasmid's Addgene catalogue record and pLannotate feature annotations shown in this document.]
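Description:
pcDNA3 Ras-LOCKR-S R89L (negative control) is a mammalian expression plasmid built on the pcDNA3 backbone. It encodes an untargeted, FRET-based reporter of Ras activity in a form intended as a negative control. It is propagated in E. coli through a high-copy ColE1/pUC-type origin with ampicillin selection (AmpR), and it also carries an f1 phage origin. An SV40 early promoter drives a neomycin phosphotransferase (neo) cassette ending in an SV40 poly(A) signal, which can be used for drug selection of transfected mammalian cells.

The insert of about 3.2 kb lies between the CMV immediate-early enhancer/promoter and the bovine growth hormone poly(A) signal, with a T7 promoter just upstream. Annotated within it are a short Myc-tag-like segment, a cyan fluorescent protein, short FLAG-like fragments, the yellow fluorescent protein YPet, and near the 3' end a fragment of human RAF1. The cyan and yellow proteins form a standard FRET donor/acceptor pair. The RAF1 fragment presumably provides the Ras-binding element, with R89L being the change that makes this version a negative control, although the record does not explain the mutation. Sizeable stretches of the insert are unannotated, notably before the cyan protein and between YPet and RAF1. These may hold the designed LOCKR switch components implied by the name, but the feature tables do not identify them.

Two sequence records are given, a depositor sequence and a repository sequencing result. They differ by a few bases in length and agree in layout, except that an SP6 promoter downstream of the insert is annotated only in the depositor version. The plasmid serves as a comparison for the active Ras-LOCKR-S sensor in live-cell imaging.
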