Features (pLannotate 1.2.2; 27 found; start..end, strand, type, name):
     36..80      -  misc_feature   bom (fragment): basis of mobility region from pBR322
    235..614     +  enhancer       CMV enhancer: human cytomegalovirus immediate early enhancer
    615..818     +  promoter       CMV promoter: human cytomegalovirus (CMV) immediate early promoter
    814..847     +  LTR            5' LTR (truncated) (fragment): truncated 5' long terminal repeat (LTR) from HIV-1
    863..881     +  promoter       T7 promoter: promoter for bacteriophage T7 RNA polymerase
    939..967     +  CDS            3xMyc (fragment): 3 tandem Myc epitope tags
   1275..1952    +  CDS            Enhanced Cyan-Emitting GFP: Enhanced Cyan-Emitting GFP is a basic (constitutively fluorescent) cyan fluorescent protein published in 2002, derived from Aequorea victoria.
   2013..2034    +  CDS            3xFLAG (fragment): three tandem FLAG® epitope tags
   2043..2065    +  CDS            2xFLAG (fragment): two tandem FLAG® epitope tags
   2079..2095    +  CDS            3xFLAG (fragment): three tandem FLAG® epitope tags
   2112..2795    +  CDS            YPet: YPet is a basic (constitutively fluorescent) yellow fluorescent protein published in 2005, derived from Aequorea victoria. It has moderate acid sensitivity.
   3882..4112    +  CDS            RAF1 (fragment): RAF1_HUMAN - Also known as RAF. Experimental evidence at protein level: Swiss-Prot protein existence level 1. Serine/threonine-protein kinase that acts as a regulatory link between the membrane-associated Ras GTPases and the MAPK/ERK cascade, and this critical regulatory link functions as a switch determining cell fate decisions including proliferation, differentiation, apoptosis, survival and oncogenic transformation. RAF1 activation initiates a mitogen-activated protein kinase (MAPK) cascade that comprises a sequential phosphorylation of the dual-specific MAPK kinases (MAP2K1/MEK1 and MAP2K2
   4176..4194    -  promoter       SP6 promoter: promoter for bacteriophage SP6 RNA polymerase
   4220..4444    +  polyA_signal   bGH poly(A) signal: bovine growth hormone polyadenylation signal
   4448..4469    +  promoter       SV40 promoter (fragment): SV40 enhancer and early promoter
   4490..4918    +  rep_origin     f1 ori (sequence partly withheld): f1 bacteriophage origin of replication; arrow indicates direction of (+) strand synthesis
   4932..5262    +  promoter       SV40 promoter: SV40 enhancer and early promoter
   5329..6120    +  CDS            neo: KKA2_KLEPN - Also known as kan, nptII. Experimental evidence at protein level: Swiss-Prot protein existence level 1. Resistance to kanamycin, neomycin, paromomycin, ribostamycin, butirosin and gentamicin B. From Klebsiella pneumoniae.
   6144..6302    +  CDS            ble (fragment): BLE_KLEPN - Experimental evidence at protein level: Swiss-Prot protein existence level 1. Binding protein with a strong affinity to the bleomycin family of antibiotics. Binds to CL990; an antimitotic-antibiotic compound. From Klebsiella pneumoniae.
   6297..6418    +  polyA_signal   SV40 poly(A) signal: SV40 polyadenylation signal
   6491..6507    -  protein_bind   lac operator: The lac repressor binds to the lac operator to inhibit transcription in E. coli. This inhibition can be relieved by adding lactose or isopropyl-β-D-thiogalactopyranoside (IPTG). lac repressor encoded by lacI
   6515..6545    -  promoter       lac promoter: promoter for the E. coli lac operon
   6560..6581    -  protein_bind   CAP binding site: CAP binding activates transcription in the presence of cAMP. E. coli catabolite activator protein
   6594..6686    -  CDS            lacI (fragment): lac repressor; lacI; The lac repressor binds to the lac operator to inhibit transcription in E. coli. This inhibition can be relieved by adding lactose or isopropyl-β-D-thiogalactopyranoside (IPTG).
   6869..7457    -  rep_origin     ori: high-copy-number ColE1/pMB1/pBR322/pUC origin of replication
   7628..8488    -  CDS            AmpR: β-lactamase; bla; confers resistance to ampicillin, carbenicillin, and related antibiotics
   8489..8593    -  promoter       AmpR promoter: bla
>Addgene plasmid #216497 | pcDNA3 Ras-LOCKR-S R89L (negative control) | depositor full sequence | sequence record 422209 | pcDNA3 Ras-LOCKR-S R89L (negative control) sequence 8624 bps
GACGGATCGGGAGATCTCCCGATCCCCTATGGTCGACTCTCAGTACAATCTGCTCTGATGCCGCATAGTT
AAGCCAGTATCTGCTCCCTGCTTGTGTGTTGGAGGTCGCTGAGTAGTGCGCGAGCAAAATTTAAGCTACA
ACAAGGCAAGGCTTGACCGACAATTGCATGAAGAATCTGCTTAGGGTTAGGCGTTTTGCGCTGCTTCGCG
ATGTACGGGCCAGATATACGCGTTGACATTGATTATTGACTAGTTATTAATAGTAATCAATTACGGGGTC
ATTAGTTCATAGCCCATATATGGAGTTCCGCGTTACATAACTTACGGTAAATGGCCCGCCTGGCTGACCG
CCCAACGACCCCCGCCCATTGACGTCAATAATGACGTATGTTCCCATAGTAACGCCAATAGGGACTTTCC
ATTGACGTCAATGGGTGGACTATTTACGGTAAACTGCCCACTTGGCAGTACATCAAGTGTATCATATGCC
AAGTACGCCCCCTATTGACGTCAATGACGGTAAATGGCCCGCCTGGCATTATGCCCAGTACATGACCTTA
TGGGACTTTCCTACTTGGCAGTACATCTACGTATTAGTCATCGCTATTACCATGGTGATGCGGTTTTGGC
AGTACATCAATGGGCGTGGATAGCGGTTTGACTCACGGGGATTTCCAAGTCTCCACCCCATTGACGTCAA
TGGGAGTTTGTTTTGGCACCAAAATCAACGGGACTTTCCAAAATGTCGTAACAACTCCGCCCCATTGACG
CAAATGGGCGGTAGGCGTGTACGGTGGGAGGTCTATATAAGCAGAGCTCTCTGGCTAACTAGAGAACCCA
CTGCTTACTGGCTTATCGAAATTAATACGACTCACTATAGGGAGACCCAAGCTTGCGCCACCATGGGGTC
TAGCCATCACCATCATCACCATTCTAGCGAGCAGAAACTCATCTCTGAAGAGGATCTCGGTGGTAGTGAA
CAAAAGTTGATATCCGAGGAGGATTTGGGTGGGAGCGAGCAGAAACTTATCAGTGAAGAAGATTTGGGGG
GCTCCATGGATCCTGACGAGGCAAGGAAAGCCATAGCGAGGGTTAAAAGGGAAAGCAAACGAATAGTAGA
AGACGCGGAAAGGCTTAGTCGAGAAGCAGCGGCGGCAAGTGAGAAATCCTCCCGAGAGGCGGAGAGGCTC
TCCCGGGAGGCCGCTGCTGCGTCCGAGAAAATTTCCCGGGAGGGAGGAACAGGGGGGTCAGGAGGGACTG
GAGGCTCAATGGTATCTAAAGGAGAAGAGCTGTTTACTGGGGTCGTGCCTATCCTGGTAGAGCTGGACGG
TGACGTTAATGGACATAAGTTTAGCGTAAGTGGGGAAGGCGAAGGCGATGCTACTTACGGGAAGTTGACT
TTGAAATTTATCTGTACCACTGGAAAGCTGCCGGTACCCTGGCCTACGTTGGTTACCACGTTGACCTGGG
GTGTCCAATGCTTCTCAAGATACCCAGATCACATGAAGCAACACGACTTTTTCAAATCTGCGATGCCCGA
AGGATATGTTCAAGAGAGAACGATATTTTTTAAAGATGATGGTAACTATAAAACTAGAGCCGAGGTCAAG
TTCGAGGGGGACACTCTGGTTAACCGGATCGAACTTAAAGGCATTGACTTTAAGGAGGATGGGAACATCC
TGGGCCATAAATTGGAGTACAACTATATATCACATAACGTCTATATCACGGCGGACAAGCAAAAGAATGG
GATAAAGGCTAACTTTAAAATACGGCATAACATTGAGGATGGAAGCGTGCAGCTTGCGGACCATTATCAA
CAAAATACGCCTATAGGAGACGGACCCGTGCTGCTGCCTGATAATCACTATCTTTCCACTCAAAGTGCGC
TCTCTAAAGACCCGAATGAGAAACGAGACCATATGGTTCTGTTGGAGTTCGTAACGGCAGCGGCAACCAA
TTTCAGTCTCCTGAAGCAGGCAGGTGATGTAGAAGAGAATCCCGGACCGGATTATAAAGACGATGATGAC
AAGGGAGGTAGTGATTACAAGGATGATGACGATAAAGGAGGTTCCGATTACAAAGATGATGACGACAAGG
GCGGGTCTATGAAGGGCGAAGAACTTTTCACAGGCGTGGTGCCGATATTGGTGGAACTCGATGGAGACGT
AAATGGGCATAAATTCTCAGTTTCCGGGGAAGGGGAAGGTGACGCCACTTATGGGAAGCTTACTCTCAAA
TTGCTGTGCACTACGGGGAAGCTTCCAGTGCCTTGGCCTACACTTGTTACCACACTGGGGTACGGAGTGC
AGTGTTTCGCCCGCTACCCCGACCACATGAAACAGCATGATTTCTTTAAATCTGCGATGCCAGAAGGTTA
TGTGCAAGAGAGAACTATTTTTTTCAAGGATGACGGCAATTACAAAACTAGGGCGGAGGTTAAGTTCGAG
GGTGACACACTCGTGAATAGGATTGAGTTGAAGGGCATAGACTTTAAAGAAGATGGGAATATCTTGGGTC
ACAAGCTTGAGTATAATTATAACTCCCATAATGTCTACATCACAGCAGATAAACAGAAAAATGGAATTAA
AGCAAACTTCAAGATACGACACAACATCGAGGACGGTGGAGTTCAGTTGGCGGACCACTACCAACAAAAT
ACACCTATCGGTGACGGGCCAGTCCTTCTGCCCGACAACCACTACCTCTCCTATCAAAGCGCGCTTTTCA
AGGACCCTAATGAGAAGAGAGACCATATGGTTCTTCTTGAATTTCTGACAGCAGCGGGAGGTACCGGCGG
TTCCGGGGGTACGGGAGGCAGTTCAAAGGAAGCAGCGAAGAAACTCCAGGACCTGAATATAGAGCTTGCG
CGGAAACTCCTCGAAGCGAGCACGAAGCTTCAAAGACTTAACATAAGGCTGGCAGAAGCTCTCTTGGAAG
CCATCGCTAGATTGCAGGAGCTGAATCTGGAGCTCGTATACCTGGCTGTTGAGCTGACAGACCCTAAACG
GATACGGGATGAGATCAAGGAAGTCAAAGATAAGAGCAAGGAAATTATTCGCCGCGCTGAAAAAGAAATA
GATGATGCTGCCAAGGAGTCCAAAAAAATTCTTGAGGAAGCACGAAAAGCTATTCGAGACGCCGCCGAGG
AGAGTAGGAAAATTCTCGAGGAAGGTAGCGGGAGCGGGTCAGATGCCCTGGATGAGTTGCAAAAGTTGAA
TCTTGAACTTGCGAAGCTTCTCCTTAAAGCAATTGCTGAAACTCAAGACTTGAATCTTAGAGCTGCAAAG
GCCTTTCTCGAAGCGGCCGCAAAATTGCAGGAACTTAATATTAGGGCTGTGGAACTTCTCGTAAAGCTCA
CCGACCCGGCAACCATACGCCGGGCTCTGGAGCATGCTAAGAGACGGTCAAAGGAGATAATCGACGAAGC
GGAAAGGGCTATTCGGGCAGCTAAGCGCGAGAGCGAGCGAATTATTGAAGAAGCGCGGCGACTCATAGAG
AAGGCCAAGGAGGAGAGTGAAAGGATAATTCGAGAAGGTTCCGGCAGTGGTGATCCCGATATCAAAAAAT
TGCAGGATCTCAACATTGAACTGGCAAGAGAGCTGCTCCGGGCTCATGCACAGCTTCAGCGACTTAATTT
GGAGTTGCTTCGCGAACTGCTTCGAGCTTTGGCTCAATTGCAAGAGCTTAACCTCGACCTCTTGAGGTTG
GCTTCCGAATTGACTGACCCAGACGAGGCGAGGAAAGCGATCGCCGTTACAGGCTACCGGCTCTTTGAAG
AAATACTGGACAGTGAGCGATTGAGTCGGGAGGCCGCAGCAGCATCTGAAAAGAGCAGCCGGGAGGCTGA
ACGCCTTATACGAGAAGCTGCAGCGGCTTCTAGCAATACTATAAGGGTTTTTCTCCCCAACAAGCAACGC
ACCGTGGTCAACGTGAGGAACGGGATGTCACTGCACGATTGCCTGATGAAGGCGCTGAAGGTTTTGGGTT
TGCAACCCGAGTGTTGCGCGGTGTTCAGGCTTCTTCACGAGCATAAGGGGAAAAAAGCACGATTGGATTG
GAACACTGATGCAGCCAGTCTCATCGGCGAGGAATTGCAGGTGGATTTTTTGTGAGAATTCTGCAGATAT
CCATCACACTGGCGGCCGCTCGAGCATGCATCTAGAGGGCCCTATTCTATAGTGTCACCTAAATGCTAGA
GCTCGCTGATCAGCCTCGACTGTGCCTTCTAGTTGCCAGCCATCTGTTGTTTGCCCCTCCCCCGTGCCTT
CCTTGACCCTGGAAGGTGCCACTCCCACTGTCCTTTCCTAATAAAATGAGGAAATTGCATCGCATTGTCT
GAGTAGGTGTCATTCTATTCTGGGGGGTGGGGTGGGGCAGGACAGCAAGGGGGAGGATTGGGAAGACAAT
AGCAGGCATGCTGGGGATGCGGTGGGCTCTATGGCTTCTGAGGCGGAAAGAACCAGCTGGGGCTCTAGGG
GGTATCCCC
[124 nt withheld, positions 4490-4613]
C
[32 nt withheld, positions 4615-4646]
CA
[57 nt withheld, positions 4649-4705]
A
[49 nt withheld, positions 4707-4755]
CCTTTGACGTTGGAGTCCACGTTCTTT
[37 nt withheld, positions 4783-4819]
ACCCTATCTCGGTCTATTCTTTTGATTTATAAGGGATTTTGGGGATTTCGGCCTATTGGTTAAAAAATGA
GCTGATTTAACAAAAATTTAACGCGAATTAATTCTGTGGAATGTGTGTCAGTTAGGGTGTGGAAAGTCCC
CAGGCTCCCCAGGCAGGCAGAAGTATGCAAAGCATGCATCTCAATTAGTCAGCAACCAGGTGTGGAAAGT
CCCCAGGCTCCCCAGCAGGCAGAAGTATGCAAAGCATGCATCTCAATTAGTCAGCAACCATAGTCCCGCC
CCTAACTCCGCCCATCCCGCCCCTAACTCCGCCCAGTTCCGCCCATTCTCCGCCCCATGGCTGACTAATT
TTTTTTATTTATGCAGAGGCCGAGGCCGCCTCTGCCTCTGAGCTATTCCAGAAGTAGTGAGGAGGCTTTT
TTGGAGGCCTAGGCTTTTGCAAAAAGCTCCCGGGAGCTTGTATATCCATTTTCGGATCTGATCAAGAGAC
AGGATGAGGATCGTTTCGCATGATTGAACAAGATGGATTGCACGCAGGTTCTCCGGCCGCTTGGGTGGAG
AGGCTATTCGGCTATGACTGGGCACAACAGACAATCGGCTGCTCTGATGCCGCCGTGTTCCGGCTGTCAG
CGCAGGGGCGCCCGGTTCTTTTTGTCAAGACCGACCTGTCCGGTGCCCTGAATGAACTGCAGGACGAGGC
AGCGCGGCTATCGTGGCTGGCCACGACGGGCGTTCCTTGCGCAGCTGTGCTCGACGTTGTCACTGAAGCG
GGAAGGGACTGGCTGCTATTGGGCGAAGTGCCGGGGCAGGATCTCCTGTCATCTCACCTTGCTCCTGCCG
AGAAAGTATCCATCATGGCTGATGCAATGCGGCGGCTGCATACGCTTGATCCGGCTACCTGCCCATTCGA
CCACCAAGCGAAACATCGCATCGAGCGAGCACGTACTCGGATGGAAGCCGGTCTTGTCGATCAGGATGAT
CTGGACGAAGAGCATCAGGGGCTCGCGCCAGCCGAACTGTTCGCCAGGCTCAAGGCGCGCATGCCCGACG
GCGAGGATCTCGTCGTGACCCATGGCGATGCCTGCTTGCCGAATATCATGGTGGAAAATGGCCGCTTTTC
TGGATTCATCGACTGTGGCCGGCTGGGTGTGGCGGACCGCTATCAGGACATAGCGTTGGCTACCCGTGAT
ATTGCTGAAGAGCTTGGCGGCGAATGGGCTGACCGCTTCCTCGTGCTTTACGGTATCGCCGCTCCCGATT
CGCAGCGCATCGCCTTCTATCGCCTTCTTGACGAGTTCTTCTGAGCGGGACTCTGGGGTTCGAAATGACC
GACCAAGCGACGCCCAACCTGCCATCACGAGATTTCGATTCCACCGCCGCCTTCTATGAAAGGTTGGGCT
TCGGAATCGTTTTCCGGGACGCCGGCTGGATGATCCTCCAGCGCGGGGATCTCATGCTGGAGTTCTTCGC
CCACCCCAACTTGTTTATTGCAGCTTATAATGGTTACAAATAAAGCAATAGCATCACAAATTTCACAAAT
AAAGCATTTTTTTCACTGCATTCTAGTTGTGGTTTGTCCAAACTCATCAATGTATCTTATCATGTCTGTA
TACCGTCGACCTCTAGCTAGAGCTTGGCGTAATCATGGTCATAGCTGTTTCCTGTGTGAAATTGTTATCC
GCTCACAATTCCACACAACATACGAGCCGGAAGCATAAAGTGTAAAGCCTGGGGTGCCTAATGAGTGAGC
TAACTCACATTAATTGCGTTGCGCTCACTGCCCGCTTTCCAGTCGGGAAACCTGTCGTGCCAGCTGCATT
AATGAATCGGCCAACGCGCGGGGAGAGGCGGTTTGCGTATTGGGCGCTCTTCCGCTTCCTCGCTCACTGA
CTCGCTGCGCTCGGTCGTTCGGCTGCGGCGAGCGGTATCAGCTCACTCAAAGGCGGTAATACGGTTATCC
ACAGAATCAGGGGATAACGCAGGAAAGAACATGTGAGCAAAAGGCCAGCAAAAGGCCAGGAACCGTAAAA
AGGCCGCGTTGCTGGCGTTTTTCCATAGGCTCCGCCCCCCTGACGAGCATCACAAAAATCGACGCTCAAG
TCAGAGGTGGCGAAACCCGACAGGACTATAAAGATACCAGGCGTTTCCCCCTGGAAGCTCCCTCGTGCGC
TCTCCTGTTCCGACCCTGCCGCTTACCGGATACCTGTCCGCCTTTCTCCCTTCGGGAAGCGTGGCGCTTT
CTCAATGCTCACGCTGTAGGTATCTCAGTTCGGTGTAGGTCGTTCGCTCCAAGCTGGGCTGTGTGCACGA
ACCCCCCGTTCAGCCCGACCGCTGCGCCTTATCCGGTAACTATCGTCTTGAGTCCAACCCGGTAAGACAC
GACTTATCGCCACTGGCAGCAGCCACTGGTAACAGGATTAGCAGAGCGAGGTATGTAGGCGGTGCTACAG
AGTTCTTGAAGTGGTGGCCTAACTACGGCTACACTAGAAGGACAGTATTTGGTATCTGCGCTCTGCTGAA
GCCAGTTACCTTCGGAAAAAGAGTTGGTAGCTCTTGATCCGGCAAACAAACCACCGCTGGTAGCGGTGGT
TTTTTTGTTTGCAAGCAGCAGATTACGCGCAGAAAAAAAGGATCTCAAGAAGATCCTTTGATCTTTTCTA
CGGGGTCTGACGCTCAGTGGAACGAAAACTCACGTTAAGGGATTTTGGTCATGAGATTATCAAAAAGGAT
CTTCACCTAGATCCTTTTAAATTAAAAATGAAGTTTTAAATCAATCTAAAGTATATATGAGTAAACTTGG
TCTGACAGTTACCAATGCTTAATCAGTGAGGCACCTATCTCAGCGATCTGTCTATTTCGTTCATCCATAG
TTGCCTGACTCCCCGTCGTGTAGATAACTACGATACGGGAGGGCTTACCATCTGGCCCCAGTGCTGCAAT
GATACCGCGAGACCCACGCTCACCGGCTCCAGATTTATCAGCAATAAACCAGCCAGCCGGAAGGGCCGAG
CGCAGAAGTGGTCCTGCAACTTTATCCGCCTCCATCCAGTCTATTAATTGTTGCCGGGAAGCTAGAGTAA
GTAGTTCGCCAGTTAATAGTTTGCGCAACGTTGTTGCCATTGCTACAGGCATCGTGGTGTCACGCTCGTC
GTTTGGTATGGCTTCATTCAGCTCCGGTTCCCAACGATCAAGGCGAGTTACATGATCCCCCATGTTGTGC
AAAAAAGCGGTTAGCTCCTTCGGTCCTCCGATCGTTGTCAGAAGTAAGTTGGCCGCAGTGTTATCACTCA
TGGTTATGGCAGCACTGCATAATTCTCTTACTGTCATGCCATCCGTAAGATGCTTTTCTGTGACTGGTGA
GTACTCAACCAAGTCATTCTGAGAATAGTGTATGCGGCGACCGAGTTGCTCTTGCCCGGCGTCAATACGG
GATAATACCGCGCCACATAGCAGAACTTTAAAAGTGCTCATCATTGGAAAACGTTCTTCGGGGCGAAAAC
TCTCAAGGATCTTACCGCTGTTGAGATCCAGTTCGATGTAACCCACTCGTGCACCCAACTGATCTTCAGC
ATCTTTTACTTTCACCAGCGTTTCTGGGTGAGCAAAAACAGGAAGGCAAAATGCCGCAAAAAAGGGAATA
AGGGCGACACGGAAATGTTGAATACTCATACTCTTCCTTTTTCAATATTATTGAAGCATTTATCAGGGTT
ATTGTCTCATGAGCGGATACATATTTGAATGTATTTAGAAAAATAAACAAATAGGGGTTCCGCGCACATT
TCCCCGAAAAGTGCCACCTGACGTC
