Features (pLannotate 1.2.2; 26 found; start..end, strand, type, name):
     28..80      -  misc_feature   bom (fragment): basis of mobility region from pBR322
    235..614     +  enhancer       CMV enhancer: human cytomegalovirus immediate early enhancer
    615..818     +  promoter       CMV promoter: human cytomegalovirus (CMV) immediate early promoter
    814..847     +  LTR            5' LTR (truncated) (fragment): truncated 5' long terminal repeat (LTR) from HIV-1
    863..881     +  promoter       T7 promoter: promoter for bacteriophage T7 RNA polymerase
    937..965     +  CDS            3xMyc (fragment): 3 tandem Myc epitope tags
   1273..1950    +  CDS            Enhanced Cyan-Emitting GFP: Enhanced Cyan-Emitting GFP is a basic (constitutively fluorescent) cyan fluorescent protein published in 2002, derived from Aequorea victoria.
   2011..2032    +  CDS            3xFLAG (fragment): three tandem FLAG® epitope tags
   2041..2063    +  CDS            2xFLAG (fragment): two tandem FLAG® epitope tags
   2077..2093    +  CDS            3xFLAG (fragment): three tandem FLAG® epitope tags
   2110..2793    +  CDS            YPet: YPet is a basic (constitutively fluorescent) yellow fluorescent protein published in 2005, derived from Aequorea victoria. It has moderate acid sensitivity.
   3880..4110    +  CDS            RAF1 (fragment): RAF1_HUMAN - Also known as RAF. Experimental evidence at protein level: Swiss-Prot protein existence level 1. Serine/threonine-protein kinase that acts as a regulatory link between the membrane-associated Ras GTPases and the MAPK/ERK cascade, and this critical regulatory link functions as a switch determining cell fate decisions including proliferation, differentiation, apoptosis, survival and oncogenic transformation. RAF1 activation initiates a mitogen-activated protein kinase (MAPK) cascade that comprises a sequential phosphorylation of the dual-specific MAPK kinases (MAP2K1/MEK1 and MAP2K2
   4213..4437    +  polyA_signal   bGH poly(A) signal: bovine growth hormone polyadenylation signal
   4441..4462    +  promoter       SV40 promoter (fragment): SV40 enhancer and early promoter
   4483..4911    +  rep_origin     f1 ori (sequence partly withheld): f1 bacteriophage origin of replication; arrow indicates direction of (+) strand synthesis
   4925..5254    +  promoter       SV40 promoter: SV40 enhancer and early promoter
   5321..6112    +  CDS            neo: KKA2_KLEPN - Also known as kan, nptII. Experimental evidence at protein level: Swiss-Prot protein existence level 1. Resistance to kanamycin, neomycin, paromomycin, ribostamycin, butirosin and gentamicin B. From Klebsiella pneumoniae.
   6136..6294    +  CDS            ble (fragment): BLE_KLEPN - Experimental evidence at protein level: Swiss-Prot protein existence level 1. Binding protein with a strong affinity to the bleomycin family of antibiotics. Binds to CL990; an antimitotic-antibiotic compound. From Klebsiella pneumoniae.
   6289..6410    +  polyA_signal   SV40 poly(A) signal: SV40 polyadenylation signal
   6483..6499    -  protein_bind   lac operator: The lac repressor binds to the lac operator to inhibit transcription in E. coli. This inhibition can be relieved by adding lactose or isopropyl-β-D-thiogalactopyranoside (IPTG). lac repressor encoded by lacI
   6507..6537    -  promoter       lac promoter: promoter for the E. coli lac operon
   6552..6573    -  protein_bind   CAP binding site: CAP binding activates transcription in the presence of cAMP. E. coli catabolite activator protein
   6586..6678    -  CDS            lacI (fragment): lac repressor; lacI; The lac repressor binds to the lac operator to inhibit transcription in E. coli. This inhibition can be relieved by adding lactose or isopropyl-β-D-thiogalactopyranoside (IPTG).
   6861..7449    -  rep_origin     ori: high-copy-number ColE1/pMB1/pBR322/pUC origin of replication
   7620..8480    -  CDS            AmpR: β-lactamase; bla; confers resistance to ampicillin, carbenicillin, and related antibiotics
   8481..8585    -  promoter       AmpR promoter: bla
>Addgene plasmid #216497 | pcDNA3 Ras-LOCKR-S R89L (negative control) | addgene full sequence | sequence record 428988 | Addgene NGS Result
GACGGATCGGGAGATCTCCCGATCCCCTATGGTGCACTCTCAGTACAATCTGCTCTGATGCCGCATAGTT
AAGCCAGTATCTGCTCCCTGCTTGTGTGTTGGAGGTCGCTGAGTAGTGCGCGAGCAAAATTTAAGCTACA
ACAAGGCAAGGCTTGACCGACAATTGCATGAAGAATCTGCTTAGGGTTAGGCGTTTTGCGCTGCTTCGCG
ATGTACGGGCCAGATATACGCGTTGACATTGATTATTGACTAGTTATTAATAGTAATCAATTACGGGGTC
ATTAGTTCATAGCCCATATATGGAGTTCCGCGTTACATAACTTACGGTAAATGGCCCGCCTGGCTGACCG
CCCAACGACCCCCGCCCATTGACGTCAATAATGACGTATGTTCCCATAGTAACGCCAATAGGGACTTTCC
ATTGACGTCAATGGGTGGAGTATTTACGGTAAACTGCCCACTTGGCAGTACATCAAGTGTATCATATGCC
AAGTACGCCCCCTATTGACGTCAATGACGGTAAATGGCCCGCCTGGCATTATGCCCAGTACATGACCTTA
TGGGACTTTCCTACTTGGCAGTACATCTACGTATTAGTCATCGCTATTACCATGGTGATGCGGTTTTGGC
AGTACATCAATGGGCGTGGATAGCGGTTTGACTCACGGGGATTTCCAAGTCTCCACCCCATTGACGTCAA
TGGGAGTTTGTTTTGGCACCAAAATCAACGGGACTTTCCAAAATGTCGTAACAACTCCGCCCCATTGACG
CAAATGGGCGGTAGGCGTGTACGGTGGGAGGTCTATATAAGCAGAGCTCTCTGGCTAACTAGAGAACCCA
CTGCTTACTGGCTTATCGAAATTAATACGACTCACTATAGGGAGACCCAAGCTGGCCACCATGGGGTCTA
GCCATCACCATCATCACCATTCTAGCGAGCAGAAACTCATCTCTGAAGAGGATCTCGGTGGTAGTGAACA
AAAGTTGATATCCGAGGAGGATTTGGGTGGGAGCGAGCAGAAACTTATCAGTGAAGAAGATTTGGGGGGC
TCCATGGATCCTGACGAGGCAAGGAAAGCCATAGCGAGGGTTAAAAGGGAAAGCAAACGAATAGTAGAAG
ACGCGGAAAGGCTTAGTCGAGAAGCAGCGGCGGCAAGTGAGAAATCCTCCCGAGAGGCGGAGAGGCTCTC
CCGGGAGGCCGCTGCTGCGTCCGAGAAAATTTCCCGGGAGGGAGGAACAGGGGGGTCAGGAGGGACTGGA
GGCTCAATGGTATCTAAAGGAGAAGAGCTGTTTACTGGGGTCGTGCCTATCCTGGTAGAGCTGGACGGTG
ACGTTAATGGACATAAGTTTAGCGTAAGTGGGGAAGGCGAAGGCGATGCTACTTACGGGAAGTTGACTTT
GAAATTTATCTGTACCACTGGAAAGCTGCCGGTACCCTGGCCTACGTTGGTTACCACGTTGACCTGGGGT
GTCCAATGCTTCTCAAGATACCCAGATCACATGAAGCAACACGACTTTTTCAAATCTGCGATGCCCGAAG
GATATGTTCAAGAGAGAACGATATTTTTTAAAGATGATGGTAACTATAAAACTAGAGCCGAGGTCAAGTT
CGAGGGGGACACTCTGGTTAACCGGATCGAACTTAAAGGCATTGACTTTAAGGAGGATGGGAACATCCTG
GGCCATAAATTGGAGTACAACTATATATCACATAACGTCTATATCACGGCGGACAAGCAAAAGAATGGGA
TAAAGGCTAACTTTAAAATACGGCATAACATTGAGGATGGAAGCGTGCAGCTTGCGGACCATTATCAACA
AAATACGCCTATAGGAGACGGACCCGTGCTGCTGCCTGATAATCACTATCTTTCCACTCAAAGTGCGCTC
TCTAAAGACCCGAATGAGAAACGAGACCATATGGTTCTGTTGGAGTTCGTAACGGCAGCGGCAACCAATT
TCAGTCTCCTGAAGCAGGCAGGTGATGTAGAAGAGAATCCCGGACCGGATTATAAAGACGATGATGACAA
GGGAGGTAGTGATTACAAGGATGATGACGATAAAGGAGGTTCCGATTACAAAGATGATGACGACAAGGGC
GGGTCTATGAAGGGCGAAGAACTTTTCACAGGCGTGGTGCCGATATTGGTGGAACTCGATGGAGACGTAA
ATGGGCATAAATTCTCAGTTTCCGGGGAAGGGGAAGGTGACGCCACTTATGGGAAGCTTACTCTCAAATT
GCTGTGCACTACGGGGAAGCTTCCAGTGCCTTGGCCTACACTTGTTACCACACTGGGGTACGGAGTGCAG
TGTTTCGCCCGCTACCCCGACCACATGAAACAGCATGATTTCTTTAAATCTGCGATGCCAGAAGGTTATG
TGCAAGAGAGAACTATTTTTTTCAAGGATGACGGCAATTACAAAACTAGGGCGGAGGTTAAGTTCGAGGG
TGACACACTCGTGAATAGGATTGAGTTGAAGGGCATAGACTTTAAAGAAGATGGGAATATCTTGGGTCAC
AAGCTTGAGTATAATTATAACTCCCATAATGTCTACATCACAGCAGATAAACAGAAAAATGGAATTAAAG
CAAACTTCAAGATACGACACAACATCGAGGACGGTGGAGTTCAGTTGGCGGACCACTACCAACAAAATAC
ACCTATCGGTGACGGGCCAGTCCTTCTGCCCGACAACCACTACCTCTCCTATCAAAGCGCGCTTTTCAAG
GACCCTAATGAGAAGAGAGACCATATGGTTCTTCTTGAATTTCTGACAGCAGCGGGAGGTACCGGCGGTT
CCGGGGGTACGGGAGGCAGTTCAAAGGAAGCAGCGAAGAAACTCCAGGACCTGAATATAGAGCTTGCGCG
GAAACTCCTCGAAGCGAGCACGAAGCTTCAAAGACTTAACATAAGGCTGGCAGAAGCTCTCTTGGAAGCC
ATCGCTAGATTGCAGGAGCTGAATCTGGAGCTCGTATACCTGGCTGTTGAGCTGACAGACCCTAAACGGA
TACGGGATGAGATCAAGGAAGTCAAAGATAAGAGCAAGGAAATTATTCGCCGCGCTGAAAAAGAAATAGA
TGATGCTGCCAAGGAGTCCAAAAAAATTCTTGAGGAAGCACGAAAAGCTATTCGAGACGCCGCCGAGGAG
AGTAGGAAAATTCTCGAGGAAGGTAGCGGGAGCGGGTCAGATGCCCTGGATGAGTTGCAAAAGTTGAATC
TTGAACTTGCGAAGCTTCTCCTTAAAGCAATTGCTGAAACTCAAGACTTGAATCTTAGAGCTGCAAAGGC
CTTTCTCGAAGCGGCCGCAAAATTGCAGGAACTTAATATTAGGGCTGTGGAACTTCTCGTAAAGCTCACC
GACCCGGCAACCATACGCCGGGCTCTGGAGCATGCTAAGAGACGGTCAAAGGAGATAATCGACGAAGCGG
AAAGGGCTATTCGGGCAGCTAAGCGCGAGAGCGAGCGAATTATTGAAGAAGCGCGGCGACTCATAGAGAA
GGCCAAGGAGGAGAGTGAAAGGATAATTCGAGAAGGTTCCGGCAGTGGTGATCCCGATATCAAAAAATTG
CAGGATCTCAACATTGAACTGGCAAGAGAGCTGCTCCGGGCTCATGCACAGCTTCAGCGACTTAATTTGG
AGTTGCTTCGCGAACTGCTTCGAGCTTTGGCTCAATTGCAAGAGCTTAACCTCGACCTCTTGAGGTTGGC
TTCCGAATTGACTGACCCAGACGAGGCGAGGAAAGCGATCGCCGTTACAGGCTACCGGCTCTTTGAAGAA
ATACTGGACAGTGAGCGATTGAGTCGGGAGGCCGCAGCAGCATCTGAAAAGAGCAGCCGGGAGGCTGAAC
GCCTTATACGAGAAGCTGCAGCGGCTTCTAGCAATACTATAAGGGTTTTTCTCCCCAACAAGCAACGCAC
CGTGGTCAACGTGAGGAACGGGATGTCACTGCACGATTGCCTGATGAAGGCGCTGAAGGTTTTGGGTTTG
CAACCCGAGTGTTGCGCGGTGTTCAGGCTTCTTCACGAGCATAAGGGGAAAAAAGCACGATTGGATTGGA
ACACTGATGCAGCCAGTCTCATCGGCGAGGAATTGCAGGTGGATTTTTTGTGAGAATTCTGCAGATATCC
ATCACAGAATTCTGCAGATATCCAGCACAGTGGCGGCCGCTCGAGTCTAGAGGGCCCGTTTAAACCCGCT
GATCAGCCTCGACTGTGCCTTCTAGTTGCCAGCCATCTGTTGTTTGCCCCTCCCCCGTGCCTTCCTTGAC
CCTGGAAGGTGCCACTCCCACTGTCCTTTCCTAATAAAATGAGGAAATTGCATCGCATTGTCTGAGTAGG
TGTCATTCTATTCTGGGGGGTGGGGTGGGGCAGGACAGCAAGGGGGAGGATTGGGAAGACAATAGCAGGC
ATGCTGGGGATGCGGTGGGCTCTATGGCTTCTGAGGCGGAAAGAACCAGCTGGGGCTCTAGGGGGTATCC
CC
[124 nt withheld, positions 4483-4606]
C
[91 nt withheld, positions 4608-4698]
A
[49 nt withheld, positions 4700-4748]
CCTTTGACGTTGGAGTCCACGTTCTTT
[37 nt withheld, positions 4776-4812]
ACCCTATCTCGGTCTATTCTTTTGATTTATAAGGGATTTTGCCGATTTCGGCCTATTGGTTAAAAAATGA
GCTGATTTAACAAAAATTTAACGCGAATTAATTCTGTGGAATGTGTGTCAGTTAGGGTGTGGAAAGTCCC
CAGGCTCCCCAGCAGGCAGAAGTATGCAAAGCATGCATCTCAATTAGTCAGCAACCAGGTGTGGAAAGTC
CCCAGGCTCCCCAGCAGGCAGAAGTATGCAAAGCATGCATCTCAATTAGTCAGCAACCATAGTCCCGCCC
CTAACTCCGCCCATCCCGCCCCTAACTCCGCCCAGTTCCGCCCATTCTCCGCCCCATGGCTGACTAATTT
TTTTTATTTATGCAGAGGCCGAGGCCGCCTCTGCCTCTGAGCTATTCCAGAAGTAGTGAGGAGGCTTTTT
TGGAGGCCTAGGCTTTTGCAAAAAGCTCCCGGGAGCTTGTATATCCATTTTCGGATCTGATCAAGAGACA
GGATGAGGATCGTTTCGCATGATTGAACAAGATGGATTGCACGCAGGTTCTCCGGCCGCTTGGGTGGAGA
GGCTATTCGGCTATGACTGGGCACAACAGACAATCGGCTGCTCTGATGCCGCCGTGTTCCGGCTGTCAGC
GCAGGGGCGCCCGGTTCTTTTTGTCAAGACCGACCTGTCCGGTGCCCTGAATGAACTGCAGGACGAGGCA
GCGCGGCTATCGTGGCTGGCCACGACGGGCGTTCCTTGCGCAGCTGTGCTCGACGTTGTCACTGAAGCGG
GAAGGGACTGGCTGCTATTGGGCGAAGTGCCGGGGCAGGATCTCCTGTCATCTCACCTTGCTCCTGCCGA
GAAAGTATCCATCATGGCTGATGCAATGCGGCGGCTGCATACGCTTGATCCGGCTACCTGCCCATTCGAC
CACCAAGCGAAACATCGCATCGAGCGAGCACGTACTCGGATGGAAGCCGGTCTTGTCGATCAGGATGATC
TGGACGAAGAGCATCAGGGGCTCGCGCCAGCCGAACTGTTCGCCAGGCTCAAGGCGCGCATGCCCGACGG
CGAGGATCTCGTCGTGACCCATGGCGATGCCTGCTTGCCGAATATCATGGTGGAAAATGGCCGCTTTTCT
GGATTCATCGACTGTGGCCGGCTGGGTGTGGCGGACCGCTATCAGGACATAGCGTTGGCTACCCGTGATA
TTGCTGAAGAGCTTGGCGGCGAATGGGCTGACCGCTTCCTCGTGCTTTACGGTATCGCCGCTCCCGATTC
GCAGCGCATCGCCTTCTATCGCCTTCTTGACGAGTTCTTCTGAGCGGGACTCTGGGGTTCGAAATGACCG
ACCAAGCGACGCCCAACCTGCCATCACGAGATTTCGATTCCACCGCCGCCTTCTATGAAAGGTTGGGCTT
CGGAATCGTTTTCCGGGACGCCGGCTGGATGATCCTCCAGCGCGGGGATCTCATGCTGGAGTTCTTCGCC
CACCCCAACTTGTTTATTGCAGCTTATAATGGTTACAAATAAAGCAATAGCATCACAAATTTCACAAATA
AAGCATTTTTTTCACTGCATTCTAGTTGTGGTTTGTCCAAACTCATCAATGTATCTTATCATGTCTGTAT
ACCGTCGACCTCTAGCTAGAGCTTGGCGTAATCATGGTCATAGCTGTTTCCTGTGTGAAATTGTTATCCG
CTCACAATTCCACACAACATACGAGCCGGAAGCATAAAGTGTAAAGCCTGGGGTGCCTAATGAGTGAGCT
AACTCACATTAATTGCGTTGCGCTCACTGCCCGCTTTCCAGTCGGGAAACCTGTCGTGCCAGCTGCATTA
ATGAATCGGCCAACGCGCGGGGAGAGGCGGTTTGCGTATTGGGCGCTCTTCCGCTTCCTCGCTCACTGAC
TCGCTGCGCTCGGTCGTTCGGCTGCGGCGAGCGGTATCAGCTCACTCAAAGGCGGTAATACGGTTATCCA
CAGAATCAGGGGATAACGCAGGAAAGAACATGTGAGCAAAAGGCCAGCAAAAGGCCAGGAACCGTAAAAA
GGCCGCGTTGCTGGCGTTTTTCCATAGGCTCCGCCCCCCTGACGAGCATCACAAAAATCGACGCTCAAGT
CAGAGGTGGCGAAACCCGACAGGACTATAAAGATACCAGGCGTTTCCCCCTGGAAGCTCCCTCGTGCGCT
CTCCTGTTCCGACCCTGCCGCTTACCGGATACCTGTCCGCCTTTCTCCCTTCGGGAAGCGTGGCGCTTTC
TCATAGCTCACGCTGTAGGTATCTCAGTTCGGTGTAGGTCGTTCGCTCCAAGCTGGGCTGTGTGCACGAA
CCCCCCGTTCAGCCCGACCGCTGCGCCTTATCCGGTAACTATCGTCTTGAGTCCAACCCGGTAAGACACG
ACTTATCGCCACTGGCAGCAGCCACTGGTAACAGGATTAGCAGAGCGAGGTATGTAGGCGGTGCTACAGA
GTTCTTGAAGTGGTGGCCTAACTACGGCTACACTAGAAGAACAGTATTTGGTATCTGCGCTCTGCTGAAG
CCAGTTACCTTCGGAAAAAGAGTTGGTAGCTCTTGATCCGGCAAACAAACCACCGCTGGTAGCGGTGGTT
TTTTTGTTTGCAAGCAGCAGATTACGCGCAGAAAAAAAGGATCTCAAGAAGATCCTTTGATCTTTTCTAC
GGGGTCTGACGCTCAGTGGAACGAAAACTCACGTTAAGGGATTTTGGTCATGAGATTATCAAAAAGGATC
TTCACCTAGATCCTTTTAAATTAAAAATGAAGTTTTAAATCAATCTAAAGTATATATGAGTAAACTTGGT
CTGACAGTTACCAATGCTTAATCAGTGAGGCACCTATCTCAGCGATCTGTCTATTTCGTTCATCCATAGT
TGCCTGACTCCCCGTCGTGTAGATAACTACGATACGGGAGGGCTTACCATCTGGCCCCAGTGCTGCAATG
ATACCGCGAGACCCACGCTCACCGGCTCCAGATTTATCAGCAATAAACCAGCCAGCCGGAAGGGCCGAGC
GCAGAAGTGGTCCTGCAACTTTATCCGCCTCCATCCAGTCTATTAATTGTTGCCGGGAAGCTAGAGTAAG
TAGTTCGCCAGTTAATAGTTTGCGCAACGTTGTTGCCATTGCTACAGGCATCGTGGTGTCACGCTCGTCG
TTTGGTATGGCTTCATTCAGCTCCGGTTCCCAACGATCAAGGCGAGTTACATGATCCCCCATGTTGTGCA
AAAAAGCGGTTAGCTCCTTCGGTCCTCCGATCGTTGTCAGAAGTAAGTTGGCCGCAGTGTTATCACTCAT
GGTTATGGCAGCACTGCATAATTCTCTTACTGTCATGCCATCCGTAAGATGCTTTTCTGTGACTGGTGAG
TACTCAACCAAGTCATTCTGAGAATAGTGTATGCGGCGACCGAGTTGCTCTTGCCCGGCGTCAATACGGG
ATAATACCGCGCCACATAGCAGAACTTTAAAAGTGCTCATCATTGGAAAACGTTCTTCGGGGCGAAAACT
CTCAAGGATCTTACCGCTGTTGAGATCCAGTTCGATGTAACCCACTCGTGCACCCAACTGATCTTCAGCA
TCTTTTACTTTCACCAGCGTTTCTGGGTGAGCAAAAACAGGAAGGCAAAATGCCGCAAAAAAGGGAATAA
GGGCGACACGGAAATGTTGAATACTCATACTCTTCCTTTTTCAATATTATTGAAGCATTTATCAGGGTTA
TTGTCTCATGAGCGGATACATATTTGAATGTATTTAGAAAAATAAACAAATAGGGGTTCCGCGCACATTT
CCCCGAAAAGTGCCACCTGACGTC
